Addgene plasmid #204762: pCPH3.1-GS3
Purpose: Expression of Cas9 and human H3.1
Depositing lab: Yuichiro Miyaoka. Depositing organization: Tokyo Metropolitan Institute of Medical Science. Publication: Fusion of histone variants to Cas9 suppresses non-homologous end joining. Kato-Inui T, Takahashi G, Ono T, Miyaoka Y. PLoS One. 2024 May 13;19(5):e0288578. doi: 10.1371/journal.pone.0288578. eCollection 2024. PubMed 38739603.
Backbone
  Vector backbone: pSpCas9(BB)-2A-Puro(PX459)V2.0(#62988)
  Vector type: Mammalian Expression
Growth in bacteria
  Bacterial resistance: Ampicillin, 100 μg/mL
  Growth temperature: 37°C
  Growth strain: DH5alpha
  Copy number: High Copy
Gene/Insert
  Gene/Insert name: H3.1
  Species: H. sapiens (human)
  Entrez Gene: H3C6 (a.k.a. H3.1, H3/d, H3C1, H3C10, H3C11, H3C12, H3C2, H3C3, H3C4, H3C7, H3C8, H3FD, HIST1H3E)
  Cloning method: Gibson Cloning
Terms and licenses: Academic/Nonprofit Terms; Industry Terms: Not Available to Industry
How to cite: pCPH3.1-GS3 was a gift from Yuichiro Miyaoka (Addgene plasmid # 204762 ; http://n2t.net/addgene:204762 ; RRID:Addgene_204762)
