[The description below was written by a language model from this plasmid's Addgene catalogue record and pLannotate feature annotations shown in this document.]
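Description:
pCPH3.1-GS3 is a mammalian expression plasmid built on the pSpCas9(BB)-2A-Puro (PX459) V2.0 backbone and designed to express Streptococcus pyogenes Cas9 together with human histone H3.1. It is propagated in E. coli as a high-copy plasmid through a ColE1/pUC-type origin and selected with ampicillin via the β-lactamase gene. An f1 phage origin and a single annotated AAV2 ITR remnant are also present as carry-over from the parental backbone.

The expression cassette is driven by a hybrid CBh-style promoter made up of the CMV enhancer, the chicken β-actin promoter and a hybrid CBA/MVM intron. Downstream, the H3.1 coding sequence lies immediately upstream of Cas9. It is annotated by homology to the bovine H3.1 protein, but the catalogue lists it as human, inserted by Gibson cloning. The short gap between the two coding regions, the "GS3" in the name and the associated publication on histone–Cas9 fusions suggest an N-terminal H3.1–Cas9 fusion joined by a glycine-serine-type linker, though the record does not explicitly annotate the linker. Cas9 (annotated as contiguous N- and C-terminal portions) is followed by a nucleoplasmin bipartite NLS, then a puromycin N-acetyltransferase gene, which in the parental vector is linked by a 2A peptide, and a bGH polyadenylation signal. This allows puromycin enrichment of transfected cells.

The feature table does not annotate a U6 promoter or guide RNA scaffold, so it is unclear from the record whether the parental sgRNA cassette is retained. The construct is intended for genome-editing experiments testing how tethering a histone variant to Cas9 affects repair outcomes, specifically suppression of non-homologous end joining.
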