Features (pLannotate 1.2.2; 17 found; start..end, strand, type, name):
     12..297     +  enhancer       CMV enhancer: human cytomegalovirus immediate early enhancer; contains an 18-bp deletion relative to the standard CMV enhancer
    299..575     +  promoter       chicken β-actin promoter: No description available
    576..803     +  intron         hybrid intron: hybrid between chicken β-actin (CBA) and minute virus of mice (MMV) introns (Gray et al., 2011)
    941..1345    +  CDS            H31_BOVIN (sequence withheld): Experimental evidence at protein level: Swiss-Prot protein existence level 1. Core component of nucleosome. Nucleosomes wrap and compact DNA into chromatin, limiting DNA accessibility to the cellular machineries which require DNA as a template. Histones thereby play a central role in transcription regulation, DNA repair, DNA replication and chromosomal stability. DNA accessibility is regulated via a complex set of post-translational modifications of histones, also called histone code, and nucleosome remodeling. From Bos taurus (Bovine).
   1391..2992    +  CDS            Cas9(N): N-terminal portion of Streptococcus pyogenes Cas9 (Zetsche et al., 2015)
   2993..5491    +  CDS            Cas9(C): C-terminal portion of Streptococcus pyogenes Cas9 (Zetsche et al., 2015)
   5492..5539    +  CDS            nucleoplasmin NLS: bipartite nuclear localization signal from nucleoplasmin
   5609..6208    +  CDS            PuroR (fragment): puromycin N-acetyltransferase; pac from Streptomyces; confers resistance to puromycin
   6242..6353    +  polyA_signal   bGH poly(A) signal: bovine growth hormone polyadenylation signal
   6458..6598    +  repeat_region  AAV2 ITR: inverted terminal repeat of adeno-associated virus serotype 2 inverted
   6603..6654    -  misc_feature   bom (fragment): basis of mobility region from pBR322
   6673..7128    +  rep_origin     f1 ori (sequence partly withheld): f1 bacteriophage origin of replication; arrow indicates direction of (+) strand synthesis
   7129..7178    -  misc_feature   bom (fragment): basis of mobility region from pBR322
   7280..7315    -  CDS            rop (fragment): Rop protein, which maintains plasmids at low copy number; rop
   7410..7514    +  promoter       AmpR promoter: bla
   7515..8375    +  CDS            AmpR: β-lactamase; bla; confers resistance to ampicillin, carbenicillin, and related antibiotics
   8546..9134    +  rep_origin     ori: high-copy-number ColE1/pMB1/pBR322/pUC origin of replication
>Addgene plasmid #204762 | pCPH3.1-GS3 | addgene full sequence | sequence record 407647 | Addgene NGS Result
CTAGAGGTACCCGTTACATAACTTACGGTAAATGGCCCGCCTGGCTGACCGCCCAACGACCCCCGCCCAT
TGACGTCAATAGTAACGCCAATAGGGACTTTCCATTGACGTCAATGGGTGGAGTATTTACGGTAAACTGC
CCACTTGGCAGTACATCAAGTGTATCATATGCCAAGTACGCCCCCTATTGACGTCAATGACGGTAAATGG
CCCGCCTGGCATTGTGCCCAGTACATGACCTTATGGGACTTTCCTACTTGGCAGTACATCTACGTATTAG
TCATCGCTATTACCATGGTCGAGGTGAGCCCCACGTTCTGCTTCACTCTCCCCATCTCCCCCCCCTCCCC
ACCCCCAATTTTGTATTTATTTATTTTTTAATTATTTTGTGCAGCGATGGGGGCGGGGGGGGGGGGGGGC
GCGCGCCAGGCGGGGCGGGGCGGGGCGAGGGGCGGGGCGGGGCGAGGCGGAGAGGTGCGGCGGCAGCCAA
TCAGAGCGGCGCGCTCCGAAAGTTTCCTTTTATGGCGAGGCGGCGGCGGCGGCGGCCCTATAAAAAGCGA
AGCGCGCGGCGGGCGGGAGTCGCTGCGCGCTGCCTTCGCCCCGTGCCCCGCTCCGCCGCCGCCTCGCGCC
GCCCGCCCCGGCTCTGACTGACCGCGTTACTCCCACAGGTGAGCGGGCGGGACGGCCCTTCTCCTCCGGG
CTGTAATTAGCTGAGCAAGAGGTAAGGGTTTAAGGGATGGTTGGTTGGTGGGGTATTAATGTTTAATTAC
CTGGAGCACCTGCCTGAAATCACTTTTTTTCAGGTTGGACCGGTGCCACCATGGACTATAAGGACCACGA
CGGAGACTACAAGGATCATGATATTGATTACAAAGACGATGACGATAAGATGGCCCCAAAGAAGAAGCGG
AAGGTCGGGATCCACGGAGTCCCTGCAGCC
[405 nt withheld, positions 941-1345]
GGTGGCGGTGGATCCGGTGGCGGTGGAAGTGGTGGCGGTGGATCTGACAAGAAGTACAGCATCGGCCTGG
ACATCGGCACCAACTCTGTGGGCTGGGCCGTGATCACCGACGAGTACAAGGTGCCCAGCAAGAAATTCAA
GGTGCTGGGCAACACCGACCGGCACAGCATCAAGAAGAACCTGATCGGAGCCCTGCTGTTCGACAGCGGC
GAAACAGCCGAGGCCACCCGGCTGAAGAGAACCGCCAGAAGAAGATACACCAGACGGAAGAACCGGATCT
GCTATCTGCAAGAGATCTTCAGCAACGAGATGGCCAAGGTGGACGACAGCTTCTTCCACAGACTGGAAGA
GTCCTTCCTGGTGGAAGAGGATAAGAAGCACGAGCGGCACCCCATCTTCGGCAACATCGTGGACGAGGTG
GCCTACCACGAGAAGTACCCCACCATCTACCACCTGAGAAAGAAACTGGTGGACAGCACCGACAAGGCCG
ACCTGCGGCTGATCTATCTGGCCCTGGCCCACATGATCAAGTTCCGGGGCCACTTCCTGATCGAGGGCGA
CCTGAACCCCGACAACAGCGACGTGGACAAGCTGTTCATCCAGCTGGTGCAGACCTACAACCAGCTGTTC
GAGGAAAACCCCATCAACGCCAGCGGCGTGGACGCCAAGGCCATCCTGTCTGCCAGACTGAGCAAGAGCA
GACGGCTGGAAAATCTGATCGCCCAGCTGCCCGGCGAGAAGAAGAATGGCCTGTTCGGAAACCTGATTGC
CCTGAGCCTGGGCCTGACCCCCAACTTCAAGAGCAACTTCGACCTGGCCGAGGATGCCAAACTGCAGCTG
AGCAAGGACACCTACGACGACGACCTGGACAACCTGCTGGCCCAGATCGGCGACCAGTACGCCGACCTGT
TTCTGGCCGCCAAGAACCTGTCCGACGCCATCCTGCTGAGCGACATCCTGAGAGTGAACACCGAGATCAC
CAAGGCCCCCCTGAGCGCCTCTATGATCAAGAGATACGACGAGCACCACCAGGACCTGACCCTGCTGAAA
GCTCTCGTGCGGCAGCAGCTGCCTGAGAAGTACAAAGAGATTTTCTTCGACCAGAGCAAGAACGGCTACG
CCGGCTACATTGACGGCGGAGCCAGCCAGGAAGAGTTCTACAAGTTCATCAAGCCCATCCTGGAAAAGAT
GGACGGCACCGAGGAACTGCTCGTGAAGCTGAACAGAGAGGACCTGCTGCGGAAGCAGCGGACCTTCGAC
AACGGCAGCATCCCCCACCAGATCCACCTGGGAGAGCTGCACGCCATTCTGCGGCGGCAGGAAGATTTTT
ACCCATTCCTGAAGGACAACCGGGAAAAGATCGAGAAGATCCTGACCTTCCGCATCCCCTACTACGTGGG
CCCTCTGGCCAGGGGAAACAGCAGATTCGCCTGGATGACCAGAAAGAGCGAGGAAACCATCACCCCCTGG
AACTTCGAGGAAGTGGTGGACAAGGGCGCTTCCGCCCAGAGCTTCATCGAGCGGATGACCAACTTCGATA
AGAACCTGCCCAACGAGAAGGTGCTGCCCAAGCACAGCCTGCTGTACGAGTACTTCACCGTGTATAACGA
GCTGACCAAAGTGAAATACGTGACCGAGGGAATGAGAAAGCCCGCCTTCCTGAGCGGCGAGCAGAAAAAG
GCCATCGTGGACCTGCTGTTCAAGACCAACCGGAAAGTGACCGTGAAGCAGCTGAAAGAGGACTACTTCA
AGAAAATCGAGTGCTTCGACTCCGTGGAAATCTCCGGCGTGGAAGATCGGTTCAACGCCTCCCTGGGCAC
ATACCACGATCTGCTGAAAATTATCAAGGACAAGGACTTCCTGGACAATGAGGAAAACGAGGACATTCTG
GAAGATATCGTGCTGACCCTGACACTGTTTGAGGACAGAGAGATGATCGAGGAACGGCTGAAAACCTATG
CCCACCTGTTCGACGACAAAGTGATGAAGCAGCTGAAGCGGCGGAGATACACCGGCTGGGGCAGGCTGAG
CCGGAAGCTGATCAACGGCATCCGGGACAAGCAGTCCGGCAAGACAATCCTGGATTTCCTGAAGTCCGAC
GGCTTCGCCAACAGAAACTTCATGCAGCTGATCCACGACGACAGCCTGACCTTTAAAGAGGACATCCAGA
AAGCCCAGGTGTCCGGCCAGGGCGATAGCCTGCACGAGCACATTGCCAATCTGGCCGGCAGCCCCGCCAT
TAAGAAGGGCATCCTGCAGACAGTGAAGGTGGTGGACGAGCTCGTGAAAGTGATGGGCCGGCACAAGCCC
GAGAACATCGTGATCGAAATGGCCAGAGAGAACCAGACCACCCAGAAGGGACAGAAGAACAGCCGCGAGA
GAATGAAGCGGATCGAAGAGGGCATCAAAGAGCTGGGCAGCCAGATCCTGAAAGAACACCCCGTGGAAAA
CACCCAGCTGCAGAACGAGAAGCTGTACCTGTACTACCTGCAGAATGGGCGGGATATGTACGTGGACCAG
GAACTGGACATCAACCGGCTGTCCGACTACGATGTGGACCATATCGTGCCTCAGAGCTTTCTGAAGGACG
ACTCCATCGACAACAAGGTGCTGACCAGAAGCGACAAGAACCGGGGCAAGAGCGACAACGTGCCCTCCGA
AGAGGTCGTGAAGAAGATGAAGAACTACTGGCGGCAGCTGCTGAACGCCAAGCTGATTACCCAGAGAAAG
TTCGACAATCTGACCAAGGCCGAGAGAGGCGGCCTGAGCGAACTGGATAAGGCCGGCTTCATCAAGAGAC
AGCTGGTGGAAACCCGGCAGATCACAAAGCACGTGGCACAGATCCTGGACTCCCGGATGAACACTAAGTA
CGACGAGAATGACAAGCTGATCCGGGAAGTGAAAGTGATCACCCTGAAGTCCAAGCTGGTGTCCGATTTC
CGGAAGGATTTCCAGTTTTACAAAGTGCGCGAGATCAACAACTACCACCACGCCCACGACGCCTACCTGA
ACGCCGTCGTGGGAACCGCCCTGATCAAAAAGTACCCTAAGCTGGAAAGCGAGTTCGTGTACGGCGACTA
CAAGGTGTACGACGTGCGGAAGATGATCGCCAAGAGCGAGCAGGAAATCGGCAAGGCTACCGCCAAGTAC
TTCTTCTACAGCAACATCATGAACTTTTTCAAGACCGAGATTACCCTGGCCAACGGCGAGATCCGGAAGC
GGCCTCTGATCGAGACAAACGGCGAAACCGGGGAGATCGTGTGGGATAAGGGCCGGGATTTTGCCACCGT
GCGGAAAGTGCTGAGCATGCCCCAAGTGAATATCGTGAAAAAGACCGAGGTGCAGACAGGCGGCTTCAGC
AAAGAGTCTATCCTGCCCAAGAGGAACAGCGATAAGCTGATCGCCAGAAAGAAGGACTGGGACCCTAAGA
AGTACGGCGGCTTCGACAGCCCCACCGTGGCCTATTCTGTGCTGGTGGTGGCCAAAGTGGAAAAGGGCAA
GTCCAAGAAACTGAAGAGTGTGAAAGAGCTGCTGGGGATCACCATCATGGAAAGAAGCAGCTTCGAGAAG
AATCCCATCGACTTTCTGGAAGCCAAGGGCTACAAAGAAGTGAAAAAGGACCTGATCATCAAGCTGCCTA
AGTACTCCCTGTTCGAGCTGGAAAACGGCCGGAAGAGAATGCTGGCCTCTGCCGGCGAACTGCAGAAGGG
AAACGAACTGGCCCTGCCCTCCAAATATGTGAACTTCCTGTACCTGGCCAGCCACTATGAGAAGCTGAAG
GGCTCCCCCGAGGATAATGAGCAGAAACAGCTGTTTGTGGAACAGCACAAGCACTACCTGGACGAGATCA
TCGAGCAGATCAGCGAGTTCTCCAAGAGAGTGATCCTGGCCGACGCTAATCTGGACAAAGTGCTGTCCGC
CTACAACAAGCACCGGGATAAGCCCATCAGAGAGCAGGCCGAGAATATCATCCACCTGTTTACCCTGACC
AATCTGGGAGCCCCTGCCGCCTTCAAGTACTTTGACACCACCATCGACCGGAAGAGGTACACCAGCACCA
AAGAGGTGCTGGACGCCACCCTGATCCACCAGAGCATCACCGGCCTGTACGAGACACGGATCGACCTGTC
TCAGCTGGGAGGCGACAAAAGGCCGGCGGCCACGAAAAAGGCCGGCCAGGCAAAAAAGAAAAAGGAATTC
GGCAGTGGAGAGGGCAGAGGAAGTCTGCTAACATGCGGTGACGTCGAGGAGAATCCTGGCCCAATGACCG
AGTACAAGCCCACGGTGCGCCTCGCCACCCGCGACGACGTCCCCAGGGCCGTACGCACCCTCGCCGCCGC
GTTCGCCGACTACCCCGCCACGCGCCACACCGTCGATCCGGACCGCCACATCGAGCGGGTCACCGAGCTG
CAAGAACTCTTCCTCACGCGCGTCGGGCTCGACATCGGCAAGGTGTGGGTCGCGGACGACGGCGCCGCGG
TGGCGGTCTGGACCACGCCGGAGAGCGTCGAAGCGGGGGCGGTGTTCGCCGAGATCGGCCCGCGCATGGC
CGAGTTGAGCGGTTCCCGGCTGGCCGCGCAGCAACAGATGGAAGGCCTCCTGGCGCCGCACCGGCCCAAG
GAGCCCGCGTGGTTCCTGGCCACCGTCGGAGTCTCGCCCGACCACCAGGGCAAGGGTCTGGGCAGCGCCG
TCGTGCTCCCCGGAGTGGAGGCGGCCGAGCGCGCCGGGGTGCCCGCCTTCCTGGAGACCTCCGCGCCCCG
CAACCTCCCCTTCTACGAGCGGCTCGGCTTCACCGTCACCGCCGACGTCGAGGTGCCCGAAGGACCGCGC
ACCTGGTGCATGACCCGCAAGCCCGGTGCCTGAGAATTCTAACTAGAGCTCGCTGATCAGCCTCGACTGT
GCCTTCTAGTTGCCAGCCATCTGTTGTTTGCCCCTCCCCCGTGCCTTCCTTGACCCTGGAAGGTGCCACT
CCCACTGTCCTTTCCTAATAAAATGAGGAAATTGCATCGCATTGTCTGAGTAGGTGTCATTCTATTCTGG
GGGGTGGGGTGGGGCAGGACAGCAAGGGGGAGGATTGGGAAGAGAATAGCAGGCATGCTGGGGAGCGGCC
GCAGGAACCCCTAGTGATGGAGTTGGCCACTCCCTCTCTGCGCGCTCGCTCGCTCACTGAGGCCGGGCGA
CCAAAGGTCGCCCGACGCCCGGGCTTTGCCCGGGCGGCCTCAGTGAGCGAGCGAGCGCGCAGCTGCCTGC
AGGGGCGCCTGATGCGGTATTTTCTCCTTACGCATCTGTGCGGTATTTCACACCGCATA
[95 nt withheld, positions 6655-6749]
T
[46 nt withheld, positions 6751-6796]
C
[141 nt withheld, positions 6798-6938]
CCTTTGACGTTGGAGTCCACGTTCTTT
[37 nt withheld, positions 6966-7002]
ACTCTATCTCGGGCTATTCTTTTGATTTATAAGGGATTTTGCCGATTTCGGTCTATTGGTTAAAAAATGA
GCTGATTTAACAAAAATTTAACGCGAATTTTAACAAAATATTAACGTTTACAATTTTATGGTGCACTCTC
AGTACAATCTGCTCTGATGCCGCATAGTTAAGCCAGCCCCGACACCCGCCAACACCCGCTGACGCGCCCT
GACGGGCTTGTCTGCTCCCGGCATCCGCTTACAGACAAGCTGTGACCGTCTCCGGGAGCTGCATGTGTCA
GAGGTTTTCACCGTCATCACCGAAACGCGCGAGACGAAAGGGCCTCGTGATACGCCTATTTTTATAGGTT
AATGTCATGATAATAATGGTTTCTTAGACGTCAGGTGGCACTTTTCGGGGAAATGTGCGCGGAACCCCTA
TTTGTTTATTTTTCTAAATACATTCAAATATGTATCCGCTCATGAGACAATAACCCTGATAAATGCTTCA
ATAATATTGAAAAAGGAAGAGTATGAGTATTCAACATTTCCGTGTCGCCCTTATTCCCTTTTTTGCGGCA
TTTTGCCTTCCTGTTTTTGCTCACCCAGAAACGCTGGTGAAAGTAAAAGATGCTGAAGATCAGTTGGGTG
CACGAGTGGGTTACATCGAACTGGATCTCAACAGCGGTAAGATCCTTGAGAGTTTTCGCCCCGAAGAACG
TTTTCCAATGATGAGCACTTTTAAAGTTCTGCTATGTGGCGCGGTATTATCCCGTATTGACGCCGGGCAA
GAGCAACTCGGTCGCCGCATACACTATTCTCAGAATGACTTGGTTGAGTACTCACCAGTCACAGAAAAGC
ATCTTACGGATGGCATGACAGTAAGAGAATTATGCAGTGCTGCCATAACCATGAGTGATAACACTGCGGC
CAACTTACTTCTGACAACGATCGGAGGACCGAAGGAGCTAACCGCTTTTTTGCACAACATGGGGGATCAT
GTAACTCGCCTTGATCGTTGGGAACCGGAGCTGAATGAAGCCATACCAAACGACGAGCGTGACACCACGA
TGCCTGTAGCAATGGCAACAACGTTGCGCAAACTATTAACTGGCGAACTACTTACTCTAGCTTCCCGGCA
ACAATTAATAGACTGGATGGAGGCGGATAAAGTTGCAGGACCACTTCTGCGCTCGGCCCTTCCGGCTGGC
TGGTTTATTGCTGATAAATCTGGAGCCGGTGAGCGTGGAAGCCGCGGTATCATTGCAGCACTGGGGCCAG
ATGGTAAGCCCTCCCGTATCGTAGTTATCTACACGACGGGGAGTCAGGCAACTATGGATGAACGAAATAG
ACAGATCGCTGAGATAGGTGCCTCACTGATTAAGCATTGGTAACTGTCAGACCAAGTTTACTCATATATA
CTTTAGATTGATTTAAAACTTCATTTTTAATTTAAAAGGATCTAGGTGAAGATCCTTTTTGATAATCTCA
TGACCAAAATCCCTTAACGTGAGTTTTCGTTCCACTGAGCGTCAGACCCCGTAGAAAAGATCAAAGGATC
TTCTTGAGATCCTTTTTTTCTGCGCGTAATCTGCTGCTTGCAAACAAAAAAACCACCGCTACCAGCGGTG
GTTTGTTTGCCGGATCAAGAGCTACCAACTCTTTTTCCGAAGGTAACTGGCTTCAGCAGAGCGCAGATAC
CAAATACTGTTCTTCTAGTGTAGCCGTAGTTAGGCCACCACTTCAAGAACTCTGTAGCACCGCCTACATA
CCTCGCTCTGCTAATCCTGTTACCAGTGGCTGCTGCCAGTGGCGATAAGTCGTGTCTTACCGGGTTGGAC
TCAAGACGATAGTTACCGGATAAGGCGCAGCGGTCGGGCTGAACGGGGGGTTCGTGCACACAGCCCAGCT
TGGAGCGAACGACCTACACCGAACTGAGATACCTACAGCGTGAGCTATGAGAAAGCGCCACGCTTCCCGA
AGGGAGAAAGGCGGACAGGTATCCGGTAAGCGGCAGGGTCGGAACAGGAGAGCGCACGAGGGAGCTTCCA
GGGGGAAACGCCTGGTATCTTTATAGTCCTGTCGGGTTTCGCCACCTCTGACTTGAGCGTCGATTTTTGT
GATGCTCGTCAGGGGGGCGGAGCCTATGGAAAAACGCCAGCAACGCGGCCTTTTTACGGTTCCTGGCCTT
TTGCTGGCCTTTTGCTCACATG
